>Addgene plasmid #82579 | p5E-hPGK | depositor full sequence | sequence record 161158 | p5E-hPGK sequence 2891 bps
AACATGTGAGCAAAAGGCCAGCAAAAGGCCAGGAACCGTAAAAAGGCCGCGTTGCTGGCGTTTTTCCATA
GGCTCCGCCCCCCTGACGAGCATCACAAAAATCGACGCTCAAGTCAGAGGTGGCGAAACCCGACAGGACT
ATAAAGATACCAGGCGTTTCCCCCTGGAAGCTCCCTCGTGCGCTCTCCTGTTCCGACCCTGCCGCTTACC
GGATACCTGTCCGCCTTTCTCCCTTCGGGAAGCGTGGCGCTTTCTCATAGCTCACGCTGTAGGTATCTCA
GTTCGGTGTAGGTCGTTCGCTCCAAGCTGGGCTGTGTGCACGAACCCCCCGTTCAGCCCGACCGCTGCGC
CTTATCCGGTAACTATCGTCTTGAGTCCAACCCGGTAAGACACGACTTATCGCCACTGGCAGCAGCCACT
GGTAACAGGATTAGCAGAGCGAGGTATGTAGGCGGTGCTACAGAGTTCTTGAAGTGGTGGCCTAACTACG
GCTACACTAGAAGAACAGTATTTGGTATCTGCGCTCTGCTGAAGCCAGTTACCTTCGGAAAAAGAGTTGG
TAGCTCTTGATCCGGCAAACAAACCACCGCTGGTAGCGGTGGTTTTTTTGTTTGCAAGCAGCAGATTACG
CGCAGAAAAAAAGGATCTCAAGAAGATCCTTTGATCTTTTCTACGGGGTCTGACGCTCAGTGGAACGACG
CGTAACTCACGTTAAGGGATTTTGGTCATGAGCTTGCGCCGTCCCGTCAAGTCAGCGTAATGCTCTGCCA
GTGTTACAACCAATTAACCAATTCTGATTAGAAAAACTCATCGAGCATCAAATGAAACTGCAATTTATTC
ATATCAGGATTATCAATACCATATTTTTGAAAAAGCCGTTTCTGTAATGAAGGAGAAAACTCACCGAGGC
AGTTCCATAGGATGGCAAGATCCTGGTATCGGTCTGCGATTCCGACTCGTCCAACATCAATACAACCTAT
TAATTTCCCCTCGTCAAAAATAAGGTTATCAAGTGAGAAATCACCATGAGTGACGACTGAATCCGGTGAG
AATGGCAAAAGTTTATGCATTTCTTTCCAGACTTGTTCAACAGGCCAGCCATTACGCTCGTCATCAAAAT
CACTCGCATCAACCAAACCGTTATTCATTCGTGATTGCGCCTGAGCGAGACGAAATACGCGATCGCTGTT
AAAAGGACAATTACAAACAGGAATCGAATGCAACCGGCGCAGGAACACTGCCAGCGCATCAACAATATTT
TCACCTGAATCAGGATATTCTTCTAATACCTGGAATGCTGTTTTTCCGGGGATCGCAGTGGTGAGTAACC
ATGCATCATCAGGAGTACGGATAAAATGCTTGATGGTCGGAAGAGGCATAAATTCCGTCAGCCAGTTTAG
TCTGACCATCTCATCTGTAACATCATTGGCAACGCTACCTTTGCCATGTTTCAGAAACAACTCTGGCGCA
TCGGGCTTCCCATACAAGCGATAGATTGTCGCACCTGATTGCCCGACATTATCGCGAGCCCATTTATACC
CATATAAATCAGCATCCATGTTGGAATTTAATCGCGGCCTCGACGTTTCCCGTTGAATATGGCTCATAAC
ACCCCTTGTATTACTGTTTATGTAAGCAGACAGTTTTATTGTTCATGATGATATATTTTTATCTTGTGCA
ATGTAACATCAGAGATTTTGAGACACGGGCCAGAGCTGCCAGGAAACAGCTATGACCATGTAATACGACT
CACTATAGGGGATCATGGAGCTCCAAATAATGATTTTATTTTGACTGATAGTGACCTGTTCGTTGCAACA
AATTGATAAGCAATGCTTTTTTATAATGCCAACTTTGTATAGAAAAGTTGGGCCGGCCCTTCGGCGCGAT
CGAATTCCACGGGGTTGGGGTTGCGCCTTTTCCAAGGCAGCCCTGGGTTTGCGCAGGGACGCGGCTGCTC
TGGGCGTGGTTCCGGGAAACGCAGCGGCGCCGACCCTGGGTCTCGCACATTCTTCACGTCCGTTCGCAGC
GTCACCCGGATCTTCGCCGCTACCCTTGTGGGCCCCCCGGCGACGCTTCCTGCTCCGCCCCTAAGTCGGG
AAGGTTCCTTGCGGTTCGCGGCGTGCCGGACGTGACAAACGGAAGCCGCACGTCTCACTAGTACCCTCGC
AGACGGACAGCGCCAGGGAGCAATGGCAGCGCGCCGACCGCGATGGGCTGTGGCCAATAGCGGCTGCTCA
GCAGGGCGCGCCGAGAGCAGCGGCCGGGAAGGGGCGGTGCGGGAGGCGGGGTGTGGGGCGGTAGTGTGGG
CCCTGTTCCTGCCCGCGCGGTGTTCCGCATTCTGCAAGCCTCCGGAGCGCACGTCGGCAGTCGGCTCCCT
CGTTGACCGAATCACCGACCTCTCTCCCCAGGGGGATCCACCGGTTCGTCGACTAGTCCAGTGTGGTGGA
ATTCTGCAGATGCGCCCAAGTTTGTACAAAAAAGTTGAACGAGAAACGTAAAATGATATAAATATCAATA
TATTAAATTAGATTTTGCATAAAAAACAGACTACATAATACTGTAAAACACAACATATGCAGTCACTATG
AACCAACTACTTAGATGGTATTAGTGACCTGTAGAATTATCGCGGCCGCCCTGCAGCTCTAGCGGTACGC
GTATTAATTGCGTTGCGCTCACTGCCCGCTTTCCAGTCGGGAAACCTGTCGTGCCAGCTGCATTAATGAA
TCGGCCAACGCGCGGGGAGAGGCGGTTTGCGTATTGGGCGCTCTTCCGCTTCCTCGCTCACTGACTCGCT
GCGCTCGGTCGTTCGGCTGCGGCGAGCGGTATCAGCTCACTCAAAGGCGGTAATACGGTTATCCACAGAA
TCAGGGGATAACGCAGGAAAG
Features (pLannotate 1.2.2; 8 found; start..end, strand, type, name):
     63..651     -  rep_origin     ori: high-copy-number ColE1/pMB1/pBR322/pUC origin of replication
    798..1607    -  CDS            KanR: aminoglycoside phosphotransferase; aph(3')-Ia; confers resistance to kanamycin in bacteria or G418 (Geneticin®) in eukaryotes
   1741..1759    +  promoter       T7 promoter: promoter for bacteriophage T7 RNA polymerase
   1774..1859    +  protein_bind   attL1 (fragment): mutant version of attL; recombination site for the Gateway® LR reaction LR Clonase™
   1850..1870    +  protein_bind   attB4: mutant version of attB; core recombination site for the Gateway® BP reaction BP Clonase™
   1901..2411    +  promoter       hPGK promoter: human phosphoglycerate kinase 1 promoter
   2467..2590    +  protein_bind   attR1: mutant version of attR; recombination site for the Gateway® LR reaction LR Clonase™
   2679..2771    -  CDS            lacI (fragment): lac repressor; lacI; The lac repressor binds to the lac operator to inhibit transcription in E. coli. This inhibition can be relieved by adding lactose or isopropyl-β-D-thiogalactopyranoside (IPTG).
