[The description below was written by a language model from this plasmid's Addgene catalogue record and pLannotate feature annotations shown in this document.]
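Description:
p5E-hPGK is a small (about 2.9 kb) MultiSite Gateway 5' entry clone built on the Invitrogen pDONR P4-P1R donor backbone. It is a bacterial cloning intermediate rather than an expression vector in its own right. It replicates in E. coli from a high-copy ColE1/pUC-type origin and is selected with kanamycin through an aminoglycoside phosphotransferase (KanR) gene.

The payload is the human phosphoglycerate kinase 1 (hPGK) promoter, an insert of roughly 0.5 kb that drives broad, ubiquitous transcription in vertebrate cells. No coding sequence or reporter follows it, and the catalogue lists no separate promoter because the insert is itself the regulatory element. The promoter sits between Gateway recombination sites. The automated annotation labels the upstream site as an attL1 fragment overlapping an attB4 core, which is most consistent with the attL4 site expected from a BP reaction into pDONR P4-P1R, and the downstream site is annotated as attR1. In an LR Clonase reaction these sites allow the promoter to be joined in a fixed order and orientation to a middle entry clone carrying a gene of interest and a 3' entry clone, all assembled into a destination vector.

A T7 promoter lies just upstream of the cassette and serves as a sequencing primer site. The short lacI fragment annotated downstream is likely just a backbone remnant with no functional role. The plasmid belongs to a modular toolkit for rapid assembly of vertebrate expression constructs, where it supplies ubiquitous expression of whatever coding element is placed downstream.
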