Addgene plasmid #82579: p5E-hPGK
Purpose: 5' entry vector containing human phosphoglycerate kinase (hPGK) promoter for ubiquitous expression
Depositing lab: Kryn Stankunas. Depositing organization: University of Oregon. Publication: A MultiSite Gateway Toolkit for Rapid Cloning of Vertebrate Expression Constructs with Diverse Research Applications. Fowler DK, Stewart S, Seredick S, Eisen JS, Stankunas K, Washbourne P. PLoS One. 2016 Aug 8;11(8):e0159277. doi: 10.1371/journal.pone.0159277. eCollection 2016. PONE-D-16-19476 PubMed 27500400.
Backbone
  Vector backbone: pDONR P4-P1R
  Backbone manufacturer: Invitrogen
  Backbone size w/o insert (bp): 2300
  Total vector size (bp): 2891
Growth in bacteria
  Bacterial resistance: Kanamycin, 50 μg/mL
  Growth temperature: 37°C
  Growth strain: DH5alpha
  Copy number: High Copy
Gene/Insert
  Gene/Insert name: Human PGK promoter
  Insert size (bp): 516
  Promoter: None
  Cloning method: Gateway Cloning
  Sequencing primers: 5′ T7; 3′ L4440 (AGCGAGTCAGTGAGCGAG)
Terms and licenses: Academic/Nonprofit Terms; Industry Terms: Not Available to Industry
How to cite: p5E-hPGK was a gift from Kryn Stankunas (Addgene plasmid # 82579 ; http://n2t.net/addgene:82579 ; RRID:Addgene_82579)
