>Addgene plasmid #82579 | p5E-hPGK | addgene partial sequence | sequence record 161156 | L4440 5'-AGCGAGTCAGTGAGCGAG-3'
ACCGCCTCTCCCCGCGCGTTGGCCGATTCATTAATGCAGCTGGCACGACAGGTTTCCCGACTGGAAAGCG
GGCAGTGAGCGCAACGCAATTAATACGCGTACCGCTAGAGCTGCAGGGCGGCCGCGATAATTCTACAGGT
CACTAATACCATCTAAGTAGTTGGTTCATAGTGACTGCATATGTTGTGTTTTACAGTATTATGTAGTCTG
TTTTTTATGCAAAATCTAATTTAATATATTGATATTTATATCATTTTACGTTTCTCGTTCAACTTTTTTG
TACAAACTTGGGCGCATCTGCAGAATTCCACCACACTGGACTAGTCGACGAACCGGTGGATCCCCCTGGG
GAGAGAGGTCGGTGATTCGGTCAACGAGGGAGCCGACTGCCGACGTGCGCTCCGGAGGCTTGCAGAATGC
GGAACACCGCGCGGGCAGGAACAGGGCCCACACTACCGCCCCACACCCCGCCTCCCGCACCGCCCCTTCC
CGGCCGCTGCTCTCGGCGCGCCCTGCTGAGCAGCCGCTATTGGCCACAGCCCATCGCGGTCGGCGCGCTG
CCATTGCTCCCTGGCGCTGTCCGTCTGCGAGGGTACTAGTGAGACGTGCGGCTTCCGTTTGTCACGTCCG
GCACGCCGCGAACCGCAAGGAACCTTCCCGACTTAGGGGCGGAGCAGGAAGCGTCGCCGGGGGGCCCACA
AGGGTAGCGGCGAAGATCCGGGTGACGCTGCGAACGGACGTGAAGAATGTGCGAGACCCAGGGTCGGCGC
CGCTGCGTT
