>Addgene plasmid #82579 | p5E-hPGK | addgene partial sequence | sequence record 161157 | M13-Rev 5'-CAGGAAACAGCTATGACC-3'
ATGGAGCTCCAAATAATGATTTTATTTTGACTGATAGTGACCTGTTCGTTGCAACAAATTGATAAGCAAT
GCTTTTTTATAATGCCAACTTTGTATAGAAAAGTTGGGCCGGCCCTTCGGCGCGATCGAATTCCACGGGG
TTGGGGTTGCGCCTTTTCCAAGGCAGCCCTGGGTTTGCGCAGGGACGCGGCTGCTCTGGGCGTGGTTCCG
GGAAACGCAGCGGCGCCGACCCTGGGTCTCGCACATTCTTCACGTCCGTTCGCAGCGTCACCCGGATCTT
CGCCGCTACCCTTGTGGGCCCCCCGGCGACGCTTCCTGCTCCGCCCCTAAGTCGGGAAGGTTCCTTGCGG
TTCGCGGCGTGCCGGACGTGACAAACGGAAGCCGCACGTCTCACTAGTACCCTCGCAGACGGACAGCGCC
AGGGAGCAATGGCAGCGCGCCGACCGCGATGGGCTGTGGCCAATAGCGGCTGCTCAGCAGGGCGCGCCGA
GAGCAGCGGCCGGGAAGGGGCGGTGCGGGAGGCGGGGTGTGGGGCGGTAGTGTGGGCCCTGTTCCTGCCC
GCGCGGTGTTCCGCATTCTGCAAGCCTCCGGAGCGCACGTCGGCAGTCGGCTCCCTCGTTGACCGAATCA
CCGACCTCTCTCCCCAGGGGGATCCACCGGTTCGTCGACTAGTCCAGTGTGGTGGAATTCTGCAGATGCG
CCCAAGTTTGTACAAAAAAGTTGAACGAGAAACGTAAAATGATATAAATATCAATATATTAAATTAGATT
TTGCATAAAAAACAGACTACATAATACTGTAAAACACAACATATGCAGTCACTATGAACCAACTACT
